Addgene plasmid #143982: TFORF1831
Purpose: Lentiviral vector for overexpressing transcription factor ORFs with unique 24-bp barcodes. Barcodes facilitate identification of transcription factors in pooled screens.
Depositing lab: Feng Zhang. Depositing organization: Broad Institute. Publication: A transcription factor atlas of directed differentiation. Joung J, Ma S, Tay T, Geiger-Schuller KR, Kirchgatterer PC, Verdine VK, Guo B, Arias-Garcia MA, Allen WE, Singh A, Kuksenko O, Abudayyeh OO, Gootenberg JS, Fu Z, Macrae RK, Buenrostro JD, Regev A, Zhang F. Cell. 2023 Jan 5;186(1):209-229.e26. doi: 10.1016/j.cell.2022.11.026. PubMed 36608654.
Backbone
  Vector backbone: pLX_TRC317
  Backbone manufacturer: Broad Institute Genetic Perturbation Platform
  Backbone size w/o insert (bp): 8264
  Vector type: Mammalian Expression, Lentiviral
  Selectable markers: Puromycin
Growth in bacteria
  Bacterial resistance: Ampicillin, 100 μg/mL
  Growth temperature: 37°C
  Growth strain: NEB Stable
  Copy number: High Copy
Gene/Insert
  Gene/Insert name: ZNF717
  Species: H. sapiens (human)
  Insert size (bp): 2696
  Entrez Gene: ZNF717 (a.k.a. X17, FLJ41782)
  Promoter: EF1a
  Cloning method: Unknown
  Sequencing primers: 5′ GGGTGGAGACTGAAGTTAGGCCAG; 3′ CACATAGCGTAAAAGGAGCAACATAG
Terms and licenses: Academic/Nonprofit Terms; Industry Terms: Not Available to Industry
Depositor comments: NM_001290209,ENST00000478296 . The transcription factor ORF portion of this plasmid was synthesized by Genewiz. Please test multiple small colonies in case of plasmid recombination. To make this collection available in a timely manner, a portion of this collection was not fully sequenced by Addgene. If an Addgene verified full plasmid sequence is not available, please contact us prior to placing an order to request the full sequence.
How to cite: TFORF1831 was a gift from Feng Zhang (Addgene plasmid # 143982 ; http://n2t.net/addgene:143982 ; RRID:Addgene_143982)
