[The description below was written by a language model from this plasmid's Addgene catalogue record and pLannotate feature annotations shown in this document.]
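Description:
TFORF1831 is a lentiviral mammalian expression plasmid built on the pLX_TRC317 backbone from the Broad Institute Genetic Perturbation Platform. It carries the human zinc-finger transcription factor ZNF717 as a synthesized open reading frame of about 2.7 kb. It belongs to a barcoded transcription factor ORF collection in which each construct has a unique 24-bp barcode, so individual factors can be identified by sequencing in pooled overexpression screens, such as those used to map directed differentiation. In bacteria the roughly 11 kb plasmid is maintained by a high-copy ColE1/pUC-type origin and selected with ampicillin through β-lactamase. An f1 origin and remnants of lac/T7/T3 cloning elements are also present. The depositor notes that the plasmid can recombine, which is common for LTR-containing vectors.

The viral cassette has a third-generation, self-inactivating layout. An RSV promoter drives a truncated HIV-1 5' LTR, followed by the Ψ packaging signal with a gag fragment, the Rev response element, a cPPT/CTS, and a ΔU3 3' LTR with a downstream SV40 polyadenylation signal. Packaging functions must therefore be supplied in trans. Within the transferred region, an SV40 early promoter/origin precedes the puromycin N-acetyltransferase gene for selection of transduced cells. The EF-1α promoter drives the ZNF717 ORF, and a WPRE downstream enhances transcript expression.

The automated annotation labels only the first part of the insert as ZNF717. It assigns short downstream stretches to ZSCAN23 and ZNF525, which most likely reflects similarity among repeated zinc-finger domains rather than additional genes. The barcode is not annotated in the feature table, and its position is not stated.
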