Features (pLannotate 1.2.2; 33 found; start..end, strand, type, name):
      5..231     +  promoter       RSV promoter: Rous sarcoma virus enhancer/promoter
    232..412     +  LTR            5' LTR (truncated): truncated 5' long terminal repeat (LTR) from HIV-1
    459..584     +  misc_feature   HIV-1 Ψ: packaging signal of human immunodeficiency virus type 1
    568..931     +  CDS            HIV-1 gag (fragment): gag protein from human immunodeficiency virus 1; gag
   1077..1310    +  misc_feature   RRE: The Rev response element (RRE) of HIV-1 allows for Rev-dependent mRNA export from the nucleus to the cytoplasm.
   1687..1713    +  CDS            Rev (fragment): human immunodeficiency virus 1 (HIV-1) Rev protein; rev; enhances nuclear export of unspliced and incompletely spliced viral mRNAs
   1720..1743    +  promoter       SV40 promoter (fragment): SV40 early promoter
   1744..1815    +  promoter       SV40 promoter (fragment): SV40 enhancer and early promoter
   1839..1974    +  rep_origin     SV40 ori: SV40 origin of replication
   2020..2616    +  CDS            PuroR (fragment): puromycin N-acetyltransferase; pac from Streptomyces; confers resistance to puromycin
   2665..2782    +  misc_feature   cPPT/CTS: central polypurine tract and central termination sequence of HIV-1
   2847..2913    +  CDS            small t antigen (fragment): SV40 (simian virus 40) small t antigen
   2920..4098    +  promoter       EF-1α promoter: strong constitutive promoter for human elongation factor EF-1α
   4115..4864    +  CDS            ZNF717 (fragment): ZN717_HUMAN - Experimental evidence at transcript level: Swiss-Prot protein existence level 2. May be involved in transcriptional regulation. From Homo sapiens (Human).
   5977..6057    +  CDS            ZSCAN23 (fragment): ZSC23_HUMAN - Also known as ZNF390, ZNF453. Experimental evidence at protein level: Swiss-Prot protein existence level 1. May be involved in transcriptional regulation. From Homo sapiens (Human).
   6191..6265    +  CDS            ZNF525 (fragment): ZN525_HUMAN - Also known as KIAA1979. Experimental evidence at transcript level: Swiss-Prot protein existence level 2. May be involved in transcriptional regulation. From Homo sapiens (Human).
   6722..6775    +  promoter       U6 promoter (fragment): RNA polymerase III promoter for human U6 snRNA
   6817..7405    +  misc_feature   WPRE: woodchuck hepatitis virus posttranscriptional regulatory element
   7456..7475    +  misc_feature   cPPT/CTS (fragment): central polypurine tract and central termination sequence of HIV-1
   7477..7710    +  LTR            3' LTR (ΔU3): self-inactivating 3' long terminal repeat (LTR) from HIV-1
   7788..7909    +  polyA_signal   SV40 poly(A) signal: SV40 polyadenylation signal
   7949..8084    +  rep_origin     SV40 ori: SV40 origin of replication
   8105..8123    -  promoter       T7 promoter: promoter for bacteriophage T7 RNA polymerase
   8131..8286    +  CDS            lacZα (fragment): LacZα fragment of β-galactosidase; lacZ fragment
   8291..8719    +  rep_origin     f1 ori (sequence partly withheld): f1 bacteriophage origin of replication; arrow indicates direction of (+) strand synthesis
   8772..8876    +  promoter       AmpR promoter: bla
   8877..9737    +  CDS            AmpR: β-lactamase; bla; confers resistance to ampicillin, carbenicillin, and related antibiotics
   9908..10496   +  rep_origin     ori: high-copy-number ColE1/pMB1/pBR322/pUC origin of replication
  10679..10771   +  CDS            lacI (fragment): lac repressor; lacI; The lac repressor binds to the lac operator to inhibit transcription in E. coli. This inhibition can be relieved by adding lactose or isopropyl-β-D-thiogalactopyranoside (IPTG).
  10784..10805   +  protein_bind   CAP binding site: CAP binding activates transcription in the presence of cAMP. E. coli catabolite activator protein
  10820..10850   +  promoter       lac promoter: promoter for the E. coli lac operon
  10854..10876   +  protein_bind   lac operator (fragment): The lac repressor binds to the lac operator to inhibit transcription in E. coli. This inhibition can be relieved by adding lactose or isopropyl-β-D-thiogalactopyranoside (IPTG). lac repressor encoded by lacI
  10919..10937   +  promoter       T3 promoter: promoter for bacteriophage T3 RNA polymerase
>Addgene plasmid #143982 | TFORF1831 | addgene full sequence | sequence record 400502 | Addgene NGS Result
TTAATGTAGTCTTATGCAATACTCTTGTAGTCTTGCAACATGGTAACGATGAGTTAGCAACATGCCTTAC
AAGGAGAGAAAAAGCACCGTGCATGCCGATTGGTGGAAGTAAGGTGGTACGATCGTGCCTTATTAGGAAG
GCAACAGACGGGTCTGACATGGATTGGACGAACCACTGAATTGCCGCATTGCAGAGATATTGTATTTAAG
TGCCTAGCTCGATACATAAACGGGTCTCTCTGGTTAGACCAGATCTGAGCCTGGGAGCTCTCTGGCTAAC
TAGGGAACCCACTGCTTAAGCCTCAATAAAGCTTGCCTTGAGTGCTTCAAGTAGTGTGTGCCCGTCTGTT
GTGTGACTCTGGTAACTAGAGATCCCTCAGACCCTTTTAGTCAGTGTGGAAAATCTCTAGCAGTGGCGCC
CGAACAGGGACTTGAAAGCGAAAGGGAAACCAGAGGAGCTCTCTCGACGCAGGACTCGGCTTGCTGAAGC
GCGCACGGCAAGAGGCGAGGGGCGGCGACTGGTGAGTACGCCAAAAATTTTGACTAGCGGAGGCTAGAAG
GAGAGAGATGGGTGCGAGAGCGTCAGTATTAAGCGGGGGAGAATTAGATCGCGATGGGAAAAAATTCGGT
TAAGGCCAGGGGGAAAGAAAAAATATAAATTAAAACATATAGTATGGGCAAGCAGGGAGCTAGAACGATT
CGCAGTTAATCCTGGCCTGTTAGAAACATCAGAAGGCTGTAGACAAATACTGGGACAGCTACAACCATCC
CTTCAGACAGGATCAGAAGAACTTAGATCATTATATAATACAGTAGCAACCCTCTATTGTGTGCATCAAA
GGATAGAGATAAAAGACACCAAGGAAGCTTTAGACAAGATAGAGGAAGAGCAAAACAAAAGTAAGACCAC
CGCACAGCAAGCGGCCGCTGATCTTCAGACCTGGAGGAGGAGATATGAGGGACAATTGGAGAAGTGAATT
ATATAAATATAAAGTAGTAAAAATTGAACCATTAGGAGTAGCACCCACCAAGGCAAAGAGAAGAGTGGTG
CAGAGAGAAAAAAGAGCAGTGGGAATAGGAGCTTTGTTCCTTGGGTTCTTGGGAGCAGCAGGAAGCACTA
TGGGCGCAGCGTCAATGACGCTGACGGTACAGGCCAGACAATTATTGTCTGGTATAGTGCAGCAGCAGAA
CAATTTGCTGAGGGCTATTGAGGCGCAACAGCATCTGTTGCAACTCACAGTCTGGGGCATCAAGCAGCTC
CAGGCAAGAATCCTGGCTGTGGAAAGATACCTAAAGGATCAACAGCTCCTGGGGATTTGGGGTTGCTCTG
GAAAACTCATTTGCACCACTGCTGTGCCTTGGAATGCTAGTTGGAGTAATAAATCTCTGGAACAGATTTG
GAATCACACGACCTGGATGGAGTGGGACAGAGAAATTAACAATTACACAAGCTTAATACACTCCTTAATT
GAAGAATCGCAAAACCAGCAAGAAAAGAATGAACAAGAATTATTGGAATTAGATAAATGGGCAAGTTTGT
GGAATTGGTTTAACATAACAAATTGGCTGTGGTATATAAAATTATTCATAATGATAGTAGGAGGCTTGGT
AGGTTTAAGAATAGTTTTTGCTGTACTTTCTATAGTGAATAGAGTTAGGCAGGGATATTCACCATTATCG
TTTCAGACCCACCTCCCAACCCCGAGGGGACCCATGCATTGCATCTCAATTAGTCAGCAACCAGGTGTGG
AAAGTCCCCAGGCTCCCCAGCAGGCAGAAGTATGCAAAGCATGCGTCTCAATTAGTCAGCAACCATAGTC
CCGCCCCTAACTCCGCCCATCCCGCCCCTAACTCCGCCCAGTTCCGCCCATTCTCCGCCCCATGGCTGAC
TAATTTTTTTTATTTATGCAGAGGCCGAGGCCGCCTCGGCCTCTGAGCTATTCCAGAAGTAGTGAGGAGG
CTTTTTTGGAGGCCTAGGCTTTTGCAAAAAGCTTTCTAGAGGTACCACCGGAGCTTACCATGACCGAGTA
CAAGCCCACGGTGCGCCTCGCCACCCGCGACGACGTCCCCAGGGCCGTACGCACCCTCGCCGCCGCGTTC
GCCGACTACCCCGCCACGCGCCACACCGTCGATCCGGACCGCCACATCGAGCGGGTCACCGAGCTGCAAG
AACTCTTCCTCACGCGCGTCGGGCTCGACATCGGCAAGGTGTGGGTCGCGGACGACGGCGCCGCCGTGGC
GGTCTGGACCACGCCGGAGAGCGTCGAAGCGGGGGCGGTGTTCGCCGAGATCGGCCCGCGCATGGCCGAG
TTGAGCGGTTCCCGGCTGGCCGCGCAGCAACAGATGGAAGGCCTCCTGGCGCCGCACCGGCCCAAGGAGC
CCGCGTGGTTCCTGGCCACCGTCGGCGTCTCGCCCGACCACCAGGGCAAGGGTCTGGGCAGCGCCGTCGT
GCTCCCCGGAGTGGAGGCGGCCGAGCGCGCCGGGGTGCCCGCCTTCCTGGAGACCTCCGCGCCCCGCAAC
CTCCCCTTCTACGAGCGGCTCGGCTTCACCGTCACCGCCGACGTCGAGGTGCCCGAAGGACCGCGCACCT
GGTGCATGACCCGCAAGCCCGGTGCCAGTTAACGAATTCTAGATCTTGAGACAAATGGCAGTATTCATCC
ACAATTTTAAAAGAAAAGGGGGGATTGGGGGGTACAGTGCAGGGGAAAGAATAGTAGACATAATAGCAAC
AGACATACAAACTAAAGAATTACAAAAACAAATTACAAAAATTCAAAATTTTCGGGTTTATTACAGGGAC
AGCAGAGATCCACTTTGGCGCCGGCTCGAGGCCTGCAGGTGCAAAGATGGATAAAGTTTTAAACAGAGAG
GAATCTTTGCAGCTAATGGACCTTCTAGGTCTTGAAAGGAGTGGGAATTGGCTCCGGTGCCCGTCAGTGG
GCAGAGCGCACATCGCCCACAGTCCCCGAGAAGTTGGGGGGAGGGGTCGGCAATTGAACCGGTGCCTAGA
GAAGGTGGCGCGGGGTAAACTGGGAAAGTGATGTCGTGTACTGGCTCCGCCTTTTTCCCGAGGGTGGGGG
AGAACCGTATATAAGTGCAGTAGTCGCCGTGAACGTTCTTTTTCGCAACGGGTTTGCCGCCAGAACACAG
GTAAGTGCCGTGTGTGGTTCCCGCGGGCCTGGCCTCTTTACGGGTTATGGCCCTTGCGTGCCTTGAATTA
CTTCCACCTGGCTGCAGTACGTGATTCTTGATCCCGAGCTTCGGGTTGGAAGTGGGTGGGAGAGTTCGAG
GCCTTGCGCTTAAGGAGCCCCTTCGCCTCGTGCTTGAGTTGAGGCCTGGCCTGGGCGCTGGGGCCGCCGC
GTGCGAATCTGGTGGCACCTTCGCGCCTGTCTCGCTGCTTTCGATAAGTCTCTAGCCATTTAAAATTTTT
GATGACCTGCTGCGACGCTTTTTTTCTGGCAAGATAGTCTTGTAAATGCGGGCCAAGATCTGCACACTGG
TATTTCGGTTTTTGGGGCCGCGGGCGGCGACGGGGCCCGTGCGTCCCAGCGCACATGTTCGGCGAGGCGG
GGCCTGCGAGCGCGGCCACCGAGAATCGGACGGGGGTAGTCTCAAGCTGGCCGGCCTGCTCTGGTGCCTG
GCCTCGCGCCGCCGTGTATCGCCCCGCCCTGGGCGGCAAGGCTGGCCCGGTCGGCACCAGTTGCGTGAGC
GGAAAGATGGCCGCTTCCCGGCCCTGCTGCAGGGAGCTCAAAATGGAGGACGCGGCGCTCGGGAGAGCGG
GCGGGTGAGTCACCCACACAAAGGAAAAGGGCCTTTCCGTCCTCAGCCGTCGCTTCATGTGACTCCACGG
AGTACCGGGCGCCGTCCAGGCACCTCGATTAGTTCTCGAGCTTTTGGAGTACGTCGTCTTTAGGTTGGGG
GGAGGGGTTTTATGCGATGGAGTTTCCCCACACTGAGTGGGTGGAGACTGAAGTTAGGCCAGCTTGGCAC
TTGATGTAATTCTCCTTGGAATTTGCCCTTTTTGAGTTTGGATCTTGGTTCATTCTCAAGCCTCAGACAG
TGGTTCAAAGTTTTTTTCTTCCATTTCAGGTGTCGTGAGGCTAGCACCGCCACCATGCTGGAGACCTACA
GCAGCCTGGTATCATTGGGGCATTACATTACCAAACCTGAGATGATCTTCAAGCTAGAGCAAGGAGCAGA
GCCATGGATAGTAGAAGAAACCCCAAACCTGAGACTTTCAGCTGTCCAGATCATTGATGACCTTATTGAA
AGGAGCCATGAAAGTCATGATAGATTTTTCTGGCAAATTGTAATCACCAACAGCAACACATCAACTCAGG
AGAGAGTTGAATTAGGAAAAACATTTAATTTGAACTCAAACCATGTTTTAAATCTGATTATAAATAATGG
AAACAGTTCAGGAATGAAGCCTGGGCAGTTTAATGATTGCCAGAACATGCTTTTCCCTATTAAGCCTGGG
GAGACACAGTCTGGAGAGAAACCTCATGTCTGTGATATAACCAGGAGATCCCACAGACATCATGAACATC
TTACTCAGCATCACAAGATTCAAACTCTGCTGCAGACTTTTCAATGTAATGAACAAGGGAAAACCTTCAA
CACGGAGGCAATGTTCTTTATACATAAGAGGGTTCATATAGTACAGACCTTTGGTAAATATAATGAATAT
GAGAAAGCCTGTAATAACTCAGCTGTTATTGTCCAAGTGATAACTCAGGTAGGACAGCCAACTTGCTGTA
GAAAGTCTGACTTCACTAAACATCAGCAGACACACACAGGAGAGAAACCCTATGAATGTGTTGAATGTGA
GAAACCCTCCATTAGCAAATCAGACCTTATGCTACAGTGCAAGATGCCTACTGAGGAAAAACCTTATGCC
TGTAACTGGTGTGAAAAATTGTTCAGCTATAAGTCCAGCCTCATTATCCATCAGAGAATTCACACAGGGG
AAAAGCCCTATGGATGCAATGAATGTGGTAAAACCTTTCGCCGTAAGTCATTCCTCACTTTACATGAGAG
AACTCACACAGGGGATAAACCCTACAAATGTATTGAATGTGGAAAAACTTTTCACTGTAAGTCACTTCTC
ACTTTACATCACAGAACTCACTCAGGGGAAAAGCCCTATCAGTGTAGTGAATGTGGAAAAACCTTTAGCC
AGAAGTCATACCTCACAATACATCATAGAACTCACACAGGGGAAAAGCCCTATGCATGTGACCATTGTGA
AGAAGCATTTAGCCATAAGTCAAGGCTTACTGTCCATCAGAGAACACACACAGGGGAAAAACCGTATGAA
TGTAATGAGTGTGGAAAACCCTTTATCAATAAGTCAAACCTCAGGTTACATCAGAGAACTCACACAGGGG
AAAAACCCTATGAATGCAATGAATGTGGGAAAACGTTTCACCGTAAGTCATTCCTCACTATCCATCAATG
GACTCACACAGGGGAAAAACCCTACGAATGCAATGAATGTGGGAAAACCTTTCGCTGTAAGTCATTCCTC
ACTGTCCATCAGAGAACTCATGCTGGGGAAAAACCATACGCATGTAACGAATGTGGAAAAACATATAGCC
ACAAGTCATACCTTACAGTACATCACAGAACTCACACAGGGGAAAAACCCTATGAATGTAATGAATGTGG
AAAATCCTTTCACTGTAAGTCATTCCTAACTATACATCAGAGAACTCATGCTGGCAAAAAACCCTATGAA
TGTAATGAATGTGAGAAAACCTTTATCAATAAGTTAAACCTTGGGATACACAAGAGAACTCACACAGGGG
AAAGACCCTATGAATGTAATGAATGTGGAAAAACCTTTCGTCAGAAGTCAAATCTCAGCACCCATCAGGG
AACTCACACAGGAGAGAAACCTTACGTATGTAATGAATGTGGAAAAACCTTTCATCGCAAGTCATTCCTC
ACCATACACCAGAGAACTCACACGGGGAAAAACCGTATGGATGTAATGAATGTGGAAAAACTTTTTGTCA
GAAATCATACCTTATTATACATCAGAGAACTCACACCGGGGAAAAGCCCTATGAATGTAATGAATGTGGA
AAATCCTTTCATCAGAAGGCAAATCTTCAGAAGCATCAAGGTATTCACACGGGGGAGAAACCCTATGAAT
GTAGCAAATGTGGAAAAACCTTGTCAGAAGTCAGTCCTCACTGTACATCATAGAACCCATACCGGAGAAA
AACCTTATGAATGTAATGAGTGTGGGAAAACCTTTTGTCACAAGTCAAACCTCAGTACGCATCAGGGGAC
TCACTCAGGAGAGAAACCCTATGAATGTGATGAATGTAGGAAAACTTTTTACGATAAGACAGTTCTCACC
ATACATCAGAGAACTCACACAGGTGAGAAGCCATTTGAATGTAAAGAATGTAGGAAAACCTTCTCCCAGA
AGTCAAAACTCTTTGTACATCACAGAACTCACACAGGGGAAAAACCCTTTAGATGTAATGAATGTAGGAA
AACTTTCTCCCAGAAGTCAGGCCTCAGTATACATCAGAGAACACACACAGGAGAAAAACCTTATGAATGT
AAGGAATGTGGGAAAACCTTTTGCCAGAAGTCACACCTCAGCAGGCATCAACAAACCCATATAGGAGAGA
AATCTGACGTAGCTGAGGCAGGCTATGTGTTCCCTCAAAATCACTCTTTTTTCCCTTAGTAATGAACTAG
TCCGTAACTTGAAAGTATTTCGATTTCTTGGCTTTATATATCTTGTGGAAAGGACGACGAAGAGCTCAGT
GTCTGACGAGCACGCGTTAAGTCGACAATCAACCTCTGGATTACAAAATTTGTGAAAGATTGACTGGTAT
TCTTAACTATGTTGCTCCTTTTACGCTATGTGGATACGCTGCTTTAATGCCTTTGTATCATGCTATTGCT
TCCCGTATGGCTTTCATTTTCTCCTCCTTGTATAAATCCTGGTTGCTGTCTCTTTATGAGGAGTTGTGGC
CCGTTGTCAGGCAACGTGGCGTGGTGTGCACTGTGTTTGCTGACGCAACCCCCACTGGTTGGGGCATTGC
CACCACCTGTCAGCTCCTTTCCGGGACTTTCGCTTTCCCCCTCCCTATTGCCACGGCGGAACTCATCGCC
GCCTGCCTTGCCCGCTGCTGGACAGGGGCTCGGCTGTTGGGCACTGACAATTCCGTGGTGTTGTCGGGGA
AATCATCGTCCTTTCCTTGGCTGCTCGCCTGTGTTGCCACCTGGATTCTGCGCGGGACGTCCTTCTGCTA
CGTCCCTTCGGCCCTCAATCCAGCGGACCTTCCTTCCCGCGGCCTGCTGCCGGCTCTGCGGCCTCTTCCG
CGTCTTCGCCTTCGCCCTCAGACGAGTCGGATCTCCCTTTGGGCCGCCTCCCCGCGTCGACTTTAAGACC
AATGACTTACAAGGCAGCTGTAGATCTTAGCCACTTTTTAAAAGAAAAGGGGGGACTGGAAGGGCTAATT
CACTCCCAACGAAGACAAGATCTGCTTTTTGCTTGTACTGGGTCTCTCTGGTTAGACCAGATCTGAGCCT
GGGAGCTCTCTGGCTAACTAGGGAACCCACTGCTTAAGCCTCAATAAAGCTTGCCTTGAGTGCTTCAAGT
AGTGTGTGCCCGTCTGTTGTGTGACTCTGGTAACTAGAGATCCCTCAGACCCTTTTAGTCAGTGTGGAAA
ATCTCTAGCAGTACGTATAGTAGTTCATGTCATCTTATTATTCAGTATTTATAACTTGCAAAGAAATGAA
TATCAGAGAGTGAGAGGAACTTGTTTATTGCAGCTTATAATGGTTACAAATAAAGCAATAGCATCACAAA
TTTCACAAATAAAGCATTTTTTTCACTGCATTCTAGTTGTGGTTTGTCCAAACTCATCAATGTATCTTAT
CATGTCTGGCTCTAGCTATCCCGCCCCTAACTCCGCCCATCCCGCCCCTAACTCCGCCCAGTTCCGCCCA
TTCTCCGCCCCATGGCTGACTAATTTTTTTTATTTATGCAGAGGCCGAGGCCGCCTCGGCCTCTGAGCTA
TTCCAGAAGTAGTGAGGAGGCTTTTTTGGAGGCCTAGGGACGTACCCAATTCGCCCTATAGTGAGTCGTA
TTACGCGCGCTCACTGGCCGTCGTTTTACAACGTCGTGACTGGGAAAACCCTGGCGTTACCCAACTTAAT
CGCCTTGCAGCACATCCCCCTTTCGCCAGCTGGCGTAATAGCGAAGAGGCCCGCACCGATCGCCCTTCCC
AACAGTTGCGCAGCCTGAATGGCGAATGGG
[124 nt withheld, positions 8291-8414]
C
[91 nt withheld, positions 8416-8506]
A
[49 nt withheld, positions 8508-8556]
CCTTTGACGTTGGAGTCCACGTTCTTT
[37 nt withheld, positions 8584-8620]
ACCCTATCTCGGTCTATTCTTTTGATTTATAAGGGATTTTGCCGATTTCGGCCTATTGGTTAAAAAATGA
GCTGATTTAACAAAAATTTAACGCGAATTTTAACAAAATATTAACGCTTACAATTTAGGTGGCACTTTTC
GGGGAAATGTGCGCGGAACCCCTATTTGTTTATTTTTCTAAATACATTCAAATATGTATCCGCTCATGAG
ACAATAACCCTGATAAATGCTTCAATAATATTGAAAAAGGAAGAGTATGAGTATTCAACATTTCCGTGTC
GCCCTTATTCCCTTTTTTGCGGCATTTTGCCTTCCTGTTTTTGCTCACCCAGAAACGCTGGTGAAAGTAA
AAGATGCTGAAGATCAGTTGGGTGCACGAGTGGGTTACATCGAACTGGATCTCAACAGCGGTAAGATCCT
TGAGAGTTTTCGCCCCGAAGAACGTTTTCCAATGATGAGCACTTTTAAAGTTCTGCTATGTGGCGCGGTA
TTATCCCGTATTGACGCCGGGCAAGAGCAACTCGGTCGCCGCATACACTATTCTCAGAATGACTTGGTTG
AGTACTCACCAGTCACAGAAAAGCATCTTACGGATGGCATGACAGTAAGAGAATTATGCAGTGCTGCCAT
AACCATGAGTGATAACACTGCGGCCAACTTACTTCTGACAACGATCGGAGGACCGAAGGAGCTAACCGCT
TTTTTGCACAACATGGGGGATCATGTAACTCGCCTTGATCGTTGGGAACCGGAGCTGAATGAAGCCATAC
CAAACGACGAGCGTGACACCACGATGCCTGTAGCAATGGCAACAACGTTGCGCAAACTATTAACTGGCGA
ACTACTTACTCTAGCTTCCCGGCAACAATTAATAGACTGGATGGAGGCGGATAAAGTTGCAGGACCACTT
CTGCGCTCGGCCCTTCCGGCTGGCTGGTTTATTGCTGATAAATCTGGAGCCGGTGAGCGTGGGTCTCGCG
GTATCATTGCAGCACTGGGGCCAGATGGTAAGCCCTCCCGTATCGTAGTTATCTACACGACGGGGAGTCA
GGCAACTATGGATGAACGAAATAGACAGATCGCTGAGATAGGTGCCTCACTGATTAAGCATTGGTAACTG
TCAGACCAAGTTTACTCATATATACTTTAGATTGATTTAAAACTTCATTTTTAATTTAAAAGGATCTAGG
TGAAGATCCTTTTTGATAATCTCATGACCAAAATCCCTTAACGTGAGTTTTCGTTCCACTGAGCGTCAGA
CCCCGTAGAAAAGATCAAAGGATCTTCTTGAGATCCTTTTTTTCTGCGCGTAATCTGCTGCTTGCAAACA
AAAAAACCACCGCTACCAGCGGTGGTTTGTTTGCCGGATCAAGAGCTACCAACTCTTTTTCCGAAGGTAA
CTGGCTTCAGCAGAGCGCAGATACCAAATACTGTTCTTCTAGTGTAGCCGTAGTTAGGCCACCACTTCAA
GAACTCTGTAGCACCGCCTACATACCTCGCTCTGCTAATCCTGTTACCAGTGGCTGCTGCCAGTGGCGAT
AAGTCGTGTCTTACCGGGTTGGACTCAAGACGATAGTTACCGGATAAGGCGCAGCGGTCGGGCTGAACGG
GGGGTTCGTGCACACAGCCCAGCTTGGAGCGAACGACCTACACCGAACTGAGATACCTACAGCGTGAGCT
ATGAGAAAGCGCCACGCTTCCCGAAGGGAGAAAGGCGGACAGGTATCCGGTAAGCGGCAGGGTCGGAACA
GGAGAGCGCACGAGGGAGCTTCCAGGGGGAAACGCCTGGTATCTTTATAGTCCTGTCGGGTTTCGCCACC
TCTGACTTGAGCGTCGATTTTTGTGATGCTCGTCAGGGGGGCGGAGCCTATGGAAAAACGCCAGCAACGC
GGCCTTTTTACGGTTCCTGGCCTTTTGCTGGCCTTTTGCTCACATGTTCTTTCCTGCGTTATCCCCTGAT
TCTGTGGATAACCGTATTACCGCCTTTGAGTGAGCTGATACCGCTCGCCGCAGCCGAACGACCGAGCGCA
GCGAGTCAGTGAGCGAGGAAGCGGAAGAGCGCCCAATACGCAAACCGCCTCTCCCCGCGCGTTGGCCGAT
TCATTAATGCAGCTGGCACGACAGGTTTCCCGACTGGAAAGCGGGCAGTGAGCGCAACGCAATTAATGTG
AGTTAGCTCACTCATTAGGCACCCCAGGCTTTACACTTTATGCTTCCGGCTCGTATGTTGTGTGGAATTG
TGAGCGGATAACAATTTCACACAGGAAACAGCTATGACCATGATTACGCCAAGCGCGCAATTAACCCTCA
CTAAAGGGAACAAAAGCTGGAGCTGCAAGC
