>Addgene plasmid #143982 | TFORF1831 | depositor partial sequence | sequence record 284073 | Insert
ACCGCCACCATGCTGGAGACCTACAGCAGCCTGGTATCATTGGGGCATTACATTACCAAACCTGAGATGA
TCTTCAAGCTAGAGCAAGGAGCAGAGCCATGGATAGTAGAAGAAACCCCAAACCTGAGACTTTCAGCTGT
CCAGATCATTGATGACCTTATTGAAAGGAGCCATGAAAGTCATGATAGATTTTTCTGGCAAATTGTAATC
ACCAACAGCAACACATCAACTCAGGAGAGAGTTGAATTAGGAAAAACATTTAATTTGAACTCAAACCATG
TTTTAAATCTGATTATAAATAATGGAAACAGTTCAGGAATGAAGCCTGGGCAGTTTAATGATTGCCAGAA
CATGCTTTTCCCTATTAAGCCTGGGGAGACACAGTCTGGAGAGAAACCTCATGTCTGTGATATAACCAGG
AGATCCCACAGACATCATGAACATCTTACTCAGCATCACAAGATTCAAACTCTGCTGCAGACTTTTCAAT
GTAATGAACAAGGGAAAACCTTCAACACGGAGGCAATGTTCTTTATACATAAGAGGGTTCATATAGTACA
GACCTTTGGTAAATATAATGAATATGAGAAAGCCTGTAATAACTCAGCTGTTATTGTCCAAGTGATAACT
CAGGTAGGACAGCCAACTTGCTGTAGAAAGTCTGACTTCACTAAACATCAGCAGACACACACAGGAGAGA
AACCCTATGAATGTGTTGAATGTGAGAAACCCTCCATTAGCAAATCAGACCTTATGCTACAGTGCAAGAT
GCCTACTGAGGAAAAACCTTATGCCTGTAACTGGTGTGAAAAATTGTTCAGCTATAAGTCCAGCCTCATT
ATCCATCAGAGAATTCACACAGGGGAAAAGCCCTATGGATGCAATGAATGTGGTAAAACCTTTCGCCGTA
AGTCATTCCTCACTTTACATGAGAGAACTCACACAGGGGATAAACCCTACAAATGTATTGAATGTGGAAA
AACTTTTCACTGTAAGTCACTTCTCACTTTACATCACAGAACTCACTCAGGGGAAAAGCCCTATCAGTGT
AGTGAATGTGGAAAAACCTTTAGCCAGAAGTCATACCTCACAATACATCATAGAACTCACACAGGGGAAA
AGCCCTATGCATGTGACCATTGTGAAGAAGCATTTAGCCATAAGTCAAGGCTTACTGTCCATCAGAGAAC
ACACACAGGGGAAAAACCGTATGAATGTAATGAGTGTGGAAAACCCTTTATCAATAAGTCAAACCTCAGG
TTACATCAGAGAACTCACACAGGGGAAAAACCCTATGAATGCAATGAATGTGGGAAAACGTTTCACCGTA
AGTCATTCCTCACTATCCATCAATGGACTCACACAGGGGAAAAACCCTACGAATGCAATGAATGTGGGAA
AACCTTTCGCTGTAAGTCATTCCTCACTGTCCATCAGAGAACTCATGCTGGGGAAAAACCATACGCATGT
AACGAATGTGGAAAAACATATAGCCACAAGTCATACCTTACAGTACATCACAGAACTCACACAGGGGAAA
AACCCTATGAATGTAATGAATGTGGAAAATCCTTTCACTGTAAGTCATTCCTAACTATACATCAGAGAAC
TCATGCTGGCAAAAAACCCTATGAATGTAATGAATGTGAGAAAACCTTTATCAATAAGTTAAACCTTGGG
ATACACAAGAGAACTCACACAGGGGAAAGACCCTATGAATGTAATGAATGTGGAAAAACCTTTCGTCAGA
AGTCAAATCTCAGCACCCATCAGGGAACTCACACAGGAGAGAAACCTTACGTATGTAATGAATGTGGAAA
AACCTTTCATCGCAAGTCATTCCTCACCATACACCAGAGAACTCACACGGGGAAAAACCGTATGGATGTA
ATGAATGTGGAAAAACTTTTTGTCAGAAATCATACCTTATTATACATCAGAGAACTCACACCGGGGAAAA
GCCCTATGAATGTAATGAATGTGGAAAATCCTTTCATCAGAAGGCAAATCTTCAGAAGCATCAAGGTATT
CACACGGGGGAGAAACCCTATGAATGTAGCAAATGTGGAAAAACCTTGTCAGAAGTCAGTCCTCACTGTA
CATCATAGAACCCATACCGGAGAAAAACCTTATGAATGTAATGAGTGTGGGAAAACCTTTTGTCACAAGT
CAAACCTCAGTACGCATCAGGGGACTCACTCAGGAGAGAAACCCTATGAATGTGATGAATGTAGGAAAAC
TTTTTACGATAAGACAGTTCTCACCATACATCAGAGAACTCACACAGGTGAGAAGCCATTTGAATGTAAA
GAATGTAGGAAAACCTTCTCCCAGAAGTCAAAACTCTTTGTACATCACAGAACTCACACAGGGGAAAAAC
CCTTTAGATGTAATGAATGTAGGAAAACTTTCTCCCAGAAGTCAGGCCTCAGTATACATCAGAGAACACA
CACAGGAGAAAAACCTTATGAATGTAAGGAATGTGGGAAAACCTTTTGCCAGAAGTCACACCTCAGCAGG
CATCAACAAACCCATATAGGAGAGAAATCTGACGTAGCTGAGGCAGGCTATGTGTTCCCTCAAAATCACT
CTTTTTTCCCTTAGTAATGAACTAGTCCGTAACTTGAAAGTATTTCGATTTCTTGGCTTTATATATCTTG
TGGAAAGGACGACGAAGAGCTCAGTGTCTGACGAGC
