>Addgene plasmid #143982 | TFORF1831 | depositor partial sequence | sequence record 284074 | Barcode
CGAAGAGCTCAGTGTCTGACGAGC
